>Addgene plasmid #35244 | si:ch211-221n23.1_R (OZ604) | depositor partial sequence | sequence record 42900 | si:ch211-221n23.1_R (OZ604) sequence 270 bps
TCTAGACCCGGGGAGCGCCCCTTCCAGTGTCGCATTTGCATGCGGAACTTTTCGAAGAAGACCAACCTTA
CCAGGCATACCCGTACTCATACCGGTGAAAAACCGTTTCAGTGTCGGATCTGTATGCGAAATTTCTCCCA
GAACGAGACCTTGAAGAGGCATCTACGTACGCACACCGGCGAGAAGCCATTCCAATGCCGAATATGCATG
CGCAACTTCAGTGTCGGCGCCAGCCTGAAACGCCACCTAAAAACCCACCTGAGGGGATCC
