>Addgene plasmid #35244 | si:ch211-221n23.1_R (OZ604) | addgene partial sequence | sequence record 44250 | OK-61
TCCAAGCTTTGGCGGCCGCTGACTACAAAGACGATGATGACAAATCTAGACCCGGGGAGCGCCCCTTCCA
GTGTCGCATTTGCATGCGGAACTTTTCGAAGAAGACCAACCTTACCAGGCATACCCGTACTCATACCGGT
GAAAAACCGTTTCAGTGTCGGATCTGTATGCGAAATTTCTCCCAGAACGAGACCTTGAAGAGGCATCTAC
GTACGCACACCGGCGAGAAGCCATTCCAATGCCGAATATGCATGCGCAACTTCAGTGTCGGCGCCAGCCT
GAAACGCCACCTAAAAACCCACCTGAGGGGATCCTCTGCACAGTAGTAACTAGAGACTAGAAAAAGGCCG
ACAAGTCCCGCTCCGCTGAAGATCCTGGCGTAATAGCGAAGAGGCCCGCACCGATCGCCCTTCCCAACAG
TTGCGCAGCCTGAATGGCGAATGGG
[124 nt withheld, positions 446-569]
C
[91 nt withheld, positions 571-661]
A
[49 nt withheld, positions 663-711]
CCTTTGACGTTGGAGTCCACGTTCTTT
[37 nt withheld, positions 739-775]
ACCCTATCTCGGTCTATTCTTTTGATTT
