>Addgene plasmid #35244 | si:ch211-221n23.1_R (OZ604) | addgene partial sequence | sequence record 44590 | OK-61
AAAATCCAAGCTTTGGCGGCCGCTGTACTACAAAGACGATGATGACAAATCTAGACCCGGGGAGCGCCCC
TTCCAGTGTCGCATTTGCATGCGGAACTTTTCGAAGAAGACCAACCTTACCAGGCATACCCGTACTCATA
CCGGTGAAAAACCGTTTCAGTGTCGGATCTGTATGCGAAATTTCTCCCAGAACGAGACCTTGAAGAGGCA
TCTACGTACGCACACCGGCGAGAAGCCATTCCAATGCCGAATATGCATGCGCAACTTCAGTGTCGGCGCC
AGCCTGAAACGCCACCTAAAAACCCACCTGAGGGGATCCTCTGCACAGTAGTAACTAGAGACTAGAAAAA
GGCCGACAAGTCCCGCTCCGCTGAAGATCCTGGCGTAATAGCGAAGAGGCCCGCACCGATCGCCCTTCCC
AACAGTTGCGCAGCCTGAATGGCGAATGGG
[124 nt withheld, positions 451-574]
C
[78 nt withheld, positions 576-653]
