[The description below was written by a language model from this plasmid's Addgene catalogue record.]
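Description:
si:ch211-221n23.1_R (OZ604) is a low-copy, kanamycin-selected bacterial plasmid built on the MG414 backbone (about 5.5 kb without insert) and catalogued as a zebrafish targeting reagent. It carries a roughly 270 bp insert encoding an engineered zinc finger array, flanked by XbaI and BamHI sites that remain intact so the array can be excised. The record notes that the plasmid must be kept in a host expressing the lacIq allele of the lac repressor, which implies lac-regulated expression of the array in bacteria. However, the promoter, origin of replication and any fusion partners in the backbone are not stated, and no feature table is provided.

The array was produced by the OPEN (oligomerized pool engineering) selection approach and recognises the right half-site of a target in the zebrafish gene si:ch211-221n23.1 (also known as znf238). The plasmid does not contain any sequence from that gene. In a bacterial two-hybrid assay, the array gave 9.9-fold activation on its nine-base-pair target site, but it has not been tested as a nuclease at the intended locus.

The construct is a source of the DNA-binding module rather than a ready-to-use nuclease. The zinc finger coding fragment must be subcloned into a separate expression vector that supplies the FokI cleavage domain, and the choice of vector depends on whether the spacer between half-sites is 5–6 bp or 7 bp. Some of the suggested vectors carry heterodimer-forcing FokI mutations. It must also be paired with the companion left-half plasmid, si:ch211-221n23.1_L (OZ603), so that the two fusion proteins dimerise at the site and introduce targeted mutations.
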