Addgene plasmid #35244: si:ch211-221n23.1_R (OZ604)
Depositing lab: Keith Joung. Depositing organization: Massachusetts General Hospital. Publication: Rapid "open-source" engineering of customized zinc-finger nucleases for highly efficient gene modification. Maeder ML, Thibodeau-Beganny S, Osiak A, Wright DA, Anthony RM, Eichtinger M, Jiang T, Foley JE, Winfrey RJ, Townsend JA, Unger-Wallace E, Sander JD, Muller-Lerch F, Fu F, Pearlberg J, Goebel C, Dassie JP, Pruett-Miller SM, Porteus MH, Sgroi DC, Iafrate AJ, Dobbs D, McCray PB, Cathomen T, Voytas DF, Joung JK. Mol Cell. 2008 Jul 25. 31(2):294-301. 10.1016/j.molcel.2008.06.016 PubMed 18657511.
Backbone
  Vector backbone: MG414
  Backbone size w/o insert (bp): 5493
  Vector type: Zebrafish Targeting
Growth in bacteria
  Bacterial resistance: Kanamycin, 50 μg/mL
  Growth temperature: 37°C
  Growth strain: XL1 Blue
  Growth instructions: Requires a bacterial strain such as XL1 Blue, that expresses the lacIq allele of lac repressor
  Copy number: Low Copy
Gene/Insert
  Gene/Insert name: Zinc finger array targeting si:ch211-221n23.1 (alt name: si:ch211-221n23.1)
  Species: D. rerio (zebrafish)
  Insert size (bp): 270
  Entrez Gene: si:ch211-221n23.1 (a.k.a. CH211-221N23.1, znf238)
  Cloning method: Restriction Enzyme; 5′ cloning site XbaI (not destroyed); 3′ cloning site BamHI (not destroyed)
  Sequencing primers: 5′ OK.61 GGGTAGTACGATGACGGAACCTGTC
Terms and licenses: Academic/Nonprofit Terms; Industry Terms: Not Available to Industry
Depositor comments: This plasmid encodes a zinc finger array targeting half of a target sequence in the zebrafish gene si:ch211-221n23.1. Please note that this plasmid does NOT contain the si:ch211-221n23.1 sequence. Users must order the complementary plasmid si:ch211-221n23.1_L (OZ603) [Addgene plasmid 35243] in order to create a zinc finger nuclease (ZFN) pair to introduce targeted mutations into this specific zebrafish gene. Users will also need to clone the zinc finger (ZF) insert of this plasmid into a zinc finger nuclease (ZFN) vector to express a FOKI fusion product. Examples of possible ZFN expression vectors that can be used are: pST1374 (Addgene plasmid 13426), pMLM290/292 (Addgene plasmids 21872 & 21873), pMLM800/802 (Addgene plasmids 27202 & 27203). The difference between pMLM800/802 and pMLM290/292 is the length of the “spacer” sequence in the full ZFN target site. If the spacer is 7 bp, scientists should use pMLM800/802. If the spacer is 5 or 6 bps, scientists should use pMLM290/292. pMLM290/292 is identical to pST1374 except that it harbors two mutations in the FokI nuclease domain (Q486E, I499L; aka the “-“ mutation see Miller et al., Nat. Biotech 2007, PMID 17603475) which confers heterodimeric behavior on these domains This zinc finger array was tested for binding activity to the sequence 5'-GCTGCAGAG-3' in a bacterial two hybrid assay, and resulted in 9.9 fold activation. However, this array has not yet been tested for activity as a zinc finger nuclease (i.e. for its ability to induce mutations at the intended locus). Scientists using this zinc finger array in a publication should notify and acknowledge NIH grant number R01 GM088040 in the publication. Other Articles: "Oligomerized pool engineering (OPEN): an 'open-source' protocol for making customized zinc-finger arrays." Maeder ML et al. (Nat Protoc. 2009 Sept 17. 4(10):1471-1501. Pubmed ID: 19798082) "Targeted mutagenesis in zebrafish using customized zinc-finger nucleases." Foley JE et al. (Nat Protoc. 2009 Dec 3. 4(12):1855-1867. Pubmed ID: 20010934)
How to cite: si:ch211-221n23.1_R (OZ604) was a gift from Keith Joung (Addgene plasmid # 35244 ; http://n2t.net/addgene:35244 ; RRID:Addgene_35244)
